Addgene plasmid #157492: pD649-HAsp-LRRN2-COMP5AP-AviTag-9xHis
Purpose: Mammalian expression of cell-surface protein extracellular domain fused to COMP5AP-AviTag-9xHis. Protein is secreted from cells.
Depositing lab: Chris Garcia. Depositing organization: Stanford University. Publication: A Human IgSF Cell-Surface Interactome Reveals a Complex Network of Protein-Protein Interactions. Wojtowicz WM, Vielmetter J, Fernandes RA, Siepe DH, Eastman CL, Chisholm GB, Cox S, Klock H, Anderson PW, Rue SM, Miller JJ, Glaser SM, Bragstad ML, Vance J, Lam AW, Lesley SA, Zinn K, Garcia KC. Cell. 2020 Aug 20;182(4):1027-1043.e17. doi: 10.1016/j.cell.2020.07.025. PubMed 32822567.
Backbone
  Vector backbone: pD649
  Backbone size w/o insert (bp): 7153
  Vector type: Mammalian Expression
Growth in bacteria
  Bacterial resistance: Ampicillin, 100 μg/mL
  Growth temperature: 37°C
  Growth strain: DH5alpha
  Copy number: High Copy
Gene/Insert
  Gene/Insert name: LRRN2
  Species: H. sapiens (human)
  Insert size (bp): 1836
  Entrez Gene: LRRN2 (a.k.a. GAC1, LRRN5, LRANK1, FIGLER7)
  Promoter: CMV/SP6
  Tag / fusion protein: COMP5AP-AviTag-9xHis (C terminal on backbone)
  Cloning method: Restriction Enzyme; 5′ cloning site GCGGCCGC (not destroyed); 3′ cloning site GGCGCGCC (not destroyed)
  Sequencing primers: 5′ ATTTAGGTGACACTATAG; 3′ CGTCGCACTCCATCACGGTG
Resource information
  A portion of this plasmid was derived from a plasmid made by: synthesis by ThermoFisher
Terms and licenses: Academic/Nonprofit Terms; Industry Terms: Not Available to Industry
Depositor comments: Some plasmids in this collection may have an IS4-like element ISVsa5 family transposase upstream of the CMV promoter.
How to cite: pD649-HAsp-LRRN2-COMP5AP-AviTag-9xHis was a gift from Chris Garcia (Addgene plasmid # 157492 ; http://n2t.net/addgene:157492 ; RRID:Addgene_157492)
