[The description below was written by a language model from this plasmid's Addgene catalogue record and pLannotate feature annotations shown in this document.]
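Description:
pD649-HAsp-LRRN2-COMP5AP-AviTag-9xHis is a mammalian expression plasmid of about 9 kb built on the pD649 backbone, designed to produce the extracellular domain of the human cell-surface protein LRRN2 (also known as GAC1 or LRRN5) as a secreted fusion protein. It is propagated in E. coli as a high-copy plasmid through a ColE1/pUC-type origin and selected with ampicillin via the β-lactamase gene. The feature table also shows an SV40 early/EM7 promoter pair driving a puromycin N-acetyltransferase cassette with an SV40 polyadenylation signal, which could in principle support selection in mammalian cells, although the record does not state that it is used this way. Short kanamycin-resistance, lacZα, ble and f1 ori fragments appear to be backbone remnants.

The expression unit uses the CMV immediate-early enhancer and promoter, followed by a CMV intron A fragment and an SP6 promoter, and ends in a bGH polyadenylation signal. The open reading frame begins with a leader peptide: "HAsp" in the name indicates a signal peptide, though the annotation software matched this region to an immunoglobulin heavy chain signal sequence fragment. The synthesised LRRN2 ectodomain is cloned between retained NotI and AscI sites, in frame with the backbone-encoded C-terminal module. That module comprises a segment of rat cartilage oligomeric matrix protein, whose coiled coil pentamerises the fusion, human placental alkaline phosphatase as an enzymatic reporter, an AviTag for site-specific biotinylation, and a polyhistidine tag for purification (9xHis by name, annotated as 8xHis). Multimeric, enzyme-labelled ectodomains of this kind raise avidity for detecting weak extracellular interactions, consistent with the associated human IgSF cell-surface interactome screen. The depositor notes that some plasmids in the collection may carry an IS4-like transposase insertion upstream of the CMV promoter; none is annotated here.
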