Features (pLannotate 1.2.2; 24 found; start..end, strand, type, name):
    119..143     -  CDS            KanR (fragment): aminoglycoside phosphotransferase; aph(3')-Ia; confers resistance to kanamycin
    254..842     +  rep_origin     ori: high-copy-number ColE1/pMB1/pBR322/pUC origin of replication
   1067..1084    +  terminator     rrnB T2 terminator (fragment): transcription terminator T2 from the E. coli rrnB gene
   1109..1128    -  CDS            lacZα (fragment): LacZα fragment of β-galactosidase; lacZ fragment
   1584..1600    +  protein_bind   lac operator: The lac repressor binds to the lac operator to inhibit transcription in E. coli. This inhibition can be relieved by adding lactose or isopropyl-β-D-thiogalactopyranoside (IPTG). lac repressor encoded by lacI
   1843..2146    +  enhancer       CMV enhancer: human cytomegalovirus immediate early enhancer
   2147..2350    +  promoter       CMV promoter: human cytomegalovirus (CMV) immediate early promoter
   2486..2529    +  intron         CMV intron (fragment): modified intron A from human cytomegalovirus
   2581..2599    +  promoter       SP6 promoter: promoter for bacteriophage SP6 RNA polymerase
   2603..2640    +  CDS            IgH signal sequence (fragment): signal sequence from the mouse immunoglobulin heavy chain variable region
   2731..4584    +  CDS            LRRN2 (fragment): LRRN2_HUMAN - Also known as GAC1, LRRN5. Experimental evidence at transcript level: Swiss-Prot protein existence level 2. From Homo sapiens (Human).
   4681..4860    +  CDS            Comp (fragment): COMP_RAT - Experimental evidence at protein level: Swiss-Prot protein existence level 1. May play a role in the structural integrity of cartilage via its interaction with other extracellular matrix proteins such as the collagens and fibronectin. Can mediate the interaction of chondrocytes with the cartilage extracellular matrix through interaction with cell surface integrin receptors. Could play a role in the pathogenesis of osteoarthritis. Potent suppressor of apoptosis in both primary chondrocytes and transformed cells. Suppresses apoptosis by blocking the activation of caspase-3 and by indu
   4848..6300    +  CDS            SEAP (fragment): secreted alkaline phosphatase from human placenta The natural enzyme has a C-terminal transmembrane sequence that is replaced by a GPI anchor.
   6325..6366    +  CDS            AviTag™ (fragment): peptide tag that allows for enzymatic biotinylation
   6370..6393    +  CDS            8xHis: 8xHis affinity tag
   6539..6650    +  polyA_signal   bGH poly(A) signal: bovine growth hormone polyadenylation signal
   6651..6759    +  rep_origin     f1 ori (fragment): f1 bacteriophage origin of replication; arrow indicates direction of (+) strand synthesis
   6773..7102    +  promoter       SV40 promoter: SV40 enhancer and early promoter
   7150..7197    +  promoter       EM7 promoter: synthetic bacterial promoter&nbsp
   7216..7815    +  CDS            PuroR (fragment): puromycin N-acetyltransferase; pac from Streptomyces; confers resistance to puromycin
   7825..7950    +  CDS            ble (fragment): BLE_KLEPN - Experimental evidence at protein level: Swiss-Prot protein existence level 1. Binding protein with a strong affinity to the bleomycin family of antibiotics. Binds to CL990; an antimitotic-antibiotic compound. From Klebsiella pneumoniae.
   7945..8066    +  polyA_signal   SV40 poly(A) signal: SV40 polyadenylation signal
   8119..8979    -  CDS            AmpR: β-lactamase; bla; confers resistance to ampicillin, carbenicillin, and related antibiotics
   8982..89      -  promoter       AmpR promoter (fragment) (across the origin): bla
>Addgene plasmid #157492 | pD649-HAsp-LRRN2-COMP5AP-AviTag-9xHis | depositor full sequence | sequence record 304093 | Full Sequence
TTTCAATATTATTGAAGCATTTATCAGGGTTATTGTCTCATGAGCGGATACATATTTGAATGTATTTAGA
AAAATAAACAAATAGGGGTCAGTGTTACAACCAATTAACCAATTCTGAACATTATCGCGAGCCCATTTAT
ACCTGAATATGGCTCATAACACCCCTTGCTCATGACCAAAATCCCTTAACGTGAGTTACGCGCGCGTCGT
TCCACTGAGCGTCAGACCCCGTAGAAAAGATCAAAGGATCTTCTTGAGATCCTTTTTTTCTGCGCGTAAT
CTGCTGCTTGCAAACAAAAAAACCACCGCTACCAGCGGTGGTTTGTTTGCCGGATCAAGAGCTACCAACT
CTTTTTCCGAAGGTAACTGGCTTCAGCAGAGCGCAGATACCAAATACTGTTCTTCTAGTGTAGCCGTAGT
TAGCCCACCACTTCAAGAACTCTGTAGCACCGCCTACATACCTCGCTCTGCTAATCCTGTTACCAGTGGC
TGCTGCCAGTGGCGATAAGTCGTGTCTTACCGGGTTGGACTCAAGACGATAGTTACCGGATAAGGCGCAG
CGGTCGGGCTGAACGGGGGGTTCGTGCACACAGCCCAGCTTGGAGCGAACGACCTACACCGAACTGAGAT
ACCTACAGCGTGAGCTATGAGAAAGCGCCACGCTTCCCGAAGGGAGAAAGGCGGACAGGTATCCGGTAAG
CGGCAGGGTCGGAACAGGAGAGCGCACGAGGGAGCTTCCAGGGGGAAACGCCTGGTATCTTTATAGTCCT
GTCGGGTTTCGCCACCTCTGACTTGAGCGTCGATTTTTGTGATGCTCGTCAGGGGGGCGGAGCCTATGGA
AAAACGCCAGCAACGCGGCCTTTTTACGGTTCCTGGCCTTTTGCTGGCCTTTTGCTCACATGTTCTTTCC
TGCGTTATCCCCTGATTCTGTGGATAACCGTATTACCGCCTTTGAGTGAGCTGATACCGCTCGCCGCAGC
CGAACGACCGAGCGCAGCGAGTCAGTGAGCGAGGAAGCGGAAGGCGAGAGTAGGGAACTGCCAGGCATCA
AACTAAGCAGAAGGCCCCTGACGGATGGCCTTTTTGCGTTTCTACAAACTCTTTCTGTGTTGTAAAACGA
CGGCCAGTCTTAAGCTCGGGCCCCCTGGGCGGTTCTGATAACGAGTAATCGTTAATCCGCAAATAACGTA
AAAACCCGCTTCGGCGGGTTTTTTTATGGGGGGAGTTTAGGGAAAGAGCATTTGTCAGAATATTTAAGGG
CGCCTGTCACTTTGCTTGATATATGAGAATTATTTAACCTTATAAATGAGAAAAAAGCAACGCACTTTAA
ATAAGATACGTTGCTTTTTCGATTGATGAACACCTATAATTAAACTATTCATCTATTATTTATGATTTTT
TGTATATACAATATTTCTAGTTTGTTAAAGAGAATTAAGAAAATAAATCTCGAAAATAATAAAGGGAAAA
TCAGTTTTTGATATCAAAATTATACATGTCAACGATAATACAAAATATAATACAAACTATAAGATGTTAT
CAGTATTTATTATCATTTAGAATAAATTTTGTGTCGCCCTTAATTGTGAGCGGATAACAATTACGAGCTT
CATGCACAGTGGCGTTGACTCAATATTGGCCATTAGCCATATTATTCATTGGTTATATAGCATAAATCAA
TATTGGCTATTGGCCATTGCATACGTTGTATCTATATCATAATATGTACATTTATATTGGCTCATGTCCA
ATATGACCGCCATGTTGGCATTGATTATTGACTAGTTATTAATAGTAATCAATTACGGGGTCATTAGTTC
ATAGCCCATATATGGAGTTCCGCGTTACATAACTTACGGTAAATGGCCCGCCTGGCTGACCGCCCAACGA
CCCCCGCCCATTGACGTCAATAATGACGTATGTTCCCATAGTAACGCCAATAGGGACTTTCCATTGACGT
CAATGGGTGGAGTATTTACGGTAAACTGCCCACTTGGCAGTACATCAAGTGTATCATATGCCAAGTACGC
CCCCTATTGACGTCAATGACGGTAAATGGCCCGCCTGGCATTATGCCCAGTACATGACCTTATGGGACTT
TCCTACTTGGCAGTACATCTACGTATTAGTCATCGCTATTACCATGGTGATGCGGTTTTGGCAGTACATC
AATGGGCGTGGATAGCGGTTTGACTCACGGGGATTTCCAAGTCTCCACCCCATTGACGTCAATGGGAGTT
TGTTTTGGCACCAAAATCAACGGGACTTTCCAAAATGTCGTAACAACTCCGCCCCATTGACGCAAATGGG
CGGTAGGCGTGTACGGTGGGAGGTCTATATAAGCAGAGCTCGTTTAGTGAACCGTCAGATCGCCTGGAGA
CGCCATCCACGCTGTTTTGACCTCCATAGAAGACACCGGGACCGATCCAGCCTCCGCGGCCGGGAACGGT
GCATTGGAACGCGGATTCCCCGTGCCAAGAGTGACGTAAGTACCGCCTATAGAGTCTATAGGCCCACCCC
CTTGGCTTCGTTAGAACGCGGCTACAATTAATACATAACCTTATGTATCATACACATACGATTTAGGTGA
CACTATAGAATAACATCCACTTTGCCTTTCTCTCCACAGGTGTCCACTCCCAGGTCCAACTGCACCTCGG
TTCTATCGAAAACGCGCCTGCTAGCGCCACCATGAAGACCATCATTGCCCTGAGCTACATCTTCTGCCTG
GTGTTCGCTGCGGCCGCCGCTGTTCCTGTTGTTCCTTGGCATGTGCCCTGTCCTCCACAGTGCGCCTGTC
AGATCAGACCCTGGTACACCCCTCGGAGCAGCTACAGAGAAGCCACCACCGTGGACTGCAACGACCTGTT
TCTGACAGCCGTGCCTCCTGCTCTGCCTGCCGGAACTCAAACACTGCTGCTGCAGAGCAACAGCATCGTG
CGCGTGGACCAGTCTGAGCTGGGCTATCTGGCCAATCTGACCGAGCTGGACCTGAGCCAGAACAGCTTTA
GCGACGCCCGGGACTGCGATTTTCATGCCCTGCCTCAACTGCTGAGCCTGCACCTGGAAGAGAACCAGCT
GACCCGGCTGGAAGATCACTCTTTTGCCGGACTGGCCAGCCTGCAAGAGCTGTACCTGAATCACAACCAG
CTGTACCGGATCGCCCCTAGAGCCTTTAGCGGCCTGAGCAACCTGCTGCGGCTGCATCTGAACAGCAATC
TGCTGAGAGCCATCGACAGCCGTTGGTTCGAGATGCTGCCCAACCTGGAAATCCTGATGATCGGCGGCAA
CAAGGTGGACGCCATCCTGGACATGAACTTCAGACCCCTGGCCAACCTGAGAAGCCTGGTGCTGGCTGGC
ATGAACCTGAGAGAGATCAGCGACTACGCCCTGGAAGGCCTGCAGAGCCTGGAAAGCCTGTCCTTCTACG
ACAATCAGCTGGCCAGAGTGCCTCGGAGAGCACTGGAACAAGTGCCCGGCCTGAAGTTCCTGGATCTGAA
CAAGAATCCCCTGCAGAGAGTCGGCCCTGGCGACTTCGCTAATATGCTGCACCTCAAAGAGCTGGGCCTG
AACAACATGGAAGAACTGGTGTCCATCGACAAGTTCGCCCTGGTCAATCTGCCCGAACTGACAAAGCTGG
ACATCACCAACAATCCCCGGCTGAGCTTCATTCACCCCAGAGCCTTCCACCATCTGCCTCAGATGGAAAC
TCTGATGCTCAACAACAACGCCCTGAGCGCCCTGCACCAGCAGACAGTTGAGAGCCTGCCTAACCTGCAA
GAAGTGGGCCTGCACGGCAACCCCATCAGATGCGATTGCGTGATCAGATGGGCCAACGCCACAGGCACCA
GAGTGCGGTTTATCGAGCCTCAGAGCACCCTGTGTGCCGAGCCTCCAGATCTGCAGAGACTGCCAGTCAG
AGAGGTGCCCTTCAGAGAGATGACCGACCACTGCCTGCCTCTGATCAGCCCCAGATCTTTCCCACCTAGC
CTGCAGGTTGCCAGCGGCGAATCTATGGTGCTGCACTGTAGAGCCCTGGCCGAGCCTGAGCCTGAGATCT
ATTGGGTTACACCAGCCGGCCTGAGACTGACACCAGCTCATGCTGGCAGACGGTACAGAGTGTACCCAGA
GGGCACACTGGAACTGAGAAGAGTGACAGCCGAGGAAGCCGGACTGTACACTTGCGTGGCCCAGAATCTT
GTGGGCGCCGATACCAAGACCGTGTCCGTGGTTGTTGGCAGAGCACTGCTCCAGCCTGGCAGAGATGAAG
GCCAGGGACTCGAGCTGAGAGTGCAAGAGACACACCCCTACCACATCCTGCTGTCCTGGGTCACCCCTCC
TAATACCGTGTCCACCAACCTGACCTGGTCTAGCGCCAGCTCTCTGAGAGGACAAGGCGCTACAGCTCTG
GCTAGACTGCCTAGAGGCACCCACAGCTACAACATCACCAGACTGCTGCAGGCCACCGAGTACTGGGCTT
GTCTGCAAGTGGCCTTCGCCGATGCTCATACCCAGCTGGCTTGTGTGTGGGCCAGAACAAAAGAGGCCAC
CAGCTGTCATAGAGCCCTCGGCGATAGACCCGGTGGCGCGCCGGAAGATCAAGTTGATCCAAGATTGATT
GATGGCAAGGGCGGATCTCTGGAGGTGCTGTTCCAGGGACCAGGCGGAAGCGGCAATCCCGGCGGCGATC
TGGCCCCCCAGATGCTGCGCGAGCTGCAGGAGACCAATGCCGCCCTGCAGGACGTGCGCGAGCTGCTGCG
CCACCGCGTGAAGGAGATCACCTTCCTGAAGAACACCGTGATGGAGTGCGACGCCTGCGGTATGCAGCCC
TCTAGAGGCTCCGGCTCCATCATCCCAGTTGAGGAGGAGAACCCGGACTTCTGGAACCGCGAGGCAGCCG
AGGCCCTGGGTGCCGCCAAGAAGCTGCAGCCTGCACAGACAGCCGCCAAGAACCTCATCATCTTCCTGGG
CGATGGGATGGGGGTGTCTACGGTGACAGCTGCCAGGATCCTAAAAGGGCAGAAGAAGGACAAACTGGGG
CCTGAGATACCCCTGGCCATGGACCGCTTCCCATATGTGGCTCTGTCCAAGACATACAATGTAGACAAAC
ATGTGCCAGACAGTGGAGCCACAGCCACGGCCTACCTGTGCGGGGTCAAGGGCAACTTCCAGACCATTGG
CTTGAGTGCAGCCGCCCGCTTTAACCAGTGCAACACGACACGCGGCAACGAGGTCATCTCCGTGATGAAT
CGGGCCAAGAAAGCAGGGAAGTCAGTGGGAGTGGTAACCACCACACGAGTGCAGCACGCCTCGCCAGCCG
GCACCTACGCCCACACGGTGAACCGCAACTGGTACTCGGACGCCGACGTGCCTGCCTCGGCCCGCCAGGA
GGGGTGCCAGGACATCGCTACGCAGCTCATCTCCAACATGGACATTGACGTGATCCTAGGTGGAGGCCGA
AAGTACATGTTTCGCATGGGAACCCCAGACCCTGAGTACCCAGATGACTACAGCCAAGGTGGGACCAGGC
TGGACGGGAAGAATCTGGTGCAGGAATGGCTGGCGAAGCGCCAGGGTGCCCGGTATGTGTGGAACCGCAC
TGAGCTCATGCAGGCTTCCCTGGACCCGTCTGTGACCCATCTCATGGGTCTCTTTGAGCCTGGAGACATG
AAATACGAGATCCACCGAGACTCCACACTGGACCCCTCCCTGATGGAGATGACAGAGGCTGCCCTGCGCC
TGCTGAGCAGGAACCCCCGCGGCTTCTTCCTCTTCGTGGAGGGTGGTCGCATCGACCATGGTCATCATGA
AAGCAGGGCTTACCGGGCACTGACTGAGACGATCATGTTCGACGACGCCATTGAGAGGGCGGGCCAGCTC
ACCAGCGAGGAGGACACGCTGAGCCTCGTCACTGCCGACCACTCCCACGTCTTCTCCTTCGGAGGCTACC
CCCTGCGAGGGAGCTCCATCTTCGGGCTGGCCCCTGGCAAGGCCCGGGACAGGAAGGCCTACACGGTCCT
CCTATACGGAAACGGTCCAGGCTATGTGCTCAAGGACGGCGCCCGGCCGGATGTTACCGAGAGCGAGAGC
GGGAGCCCCGAGTATCGGCAGCAGTCAGCAGTGCCCCTGGACGAAGAGACCCACGCAGGCGAGGACGTGG
CGGTGTTCGCGCGCGGCCCGCAGGCGCACCTGGTTCACGGCGTGCAGGAGCAGACCTTCATAGCGCACGT
CATGGCCTTCGCCGCCTGCCTGGAGCCCTACACCGCCTGCGACCTGGCGCCCCCCGCCGGCACCACCGAC
GCCGCGCACCCGGGTGGCGGAGGACTGAACGACATCTTCGAGGCTCAGAAAATCGAATGGCACGAACATC
ACCATCACCATCACCATCACCATTAAGGCCGGCCTGTAGTCACTGGCACAACGCGTTACCCGGTAAGCCA
ATCGGGTATACACGGTCGTCATACTGCAGACAGGGTTCTTCTACTTTGCAAGATAGTCTTGAGTAGTAAA
ATAAATAGATAGAGAAAATCAGCCTCGACTGTGCCTTCTAGTTGCCAGCCATCTGTTGTTTGCCCCTCCC
CCGTGCCTTCCTTGACCCTGGAAGGTGCCACTCCCACTGTCCTTTCCTAATAAAATGAGGAAATTGCATC
ACAACACTCAACCCTATCTCGGTCTATTCTTTTGATTTATAAGGGATTTTGCCGATTTCGGCCTATTGGT
TAAAAAATGAGCTGATTTAACAAAAATTTAACGCGAATTAATTCTGTGGAATGTGTGTCAGTTAGGGTGT
GGAAAGTCCCCAGGCTCCCCAGCAGGCAGAAGTATGCAAAGCATGCATCTCAATTAGTCAGCAACCAGGT
GTGGAAAGTCCCCAGGCTCCCCAGCAGGCAGAAGTATGCAAAGCATGCATCTCAATTAGTCAGCAACCAT
AGTCCCGCCCCTAACTCCGCCCATCCCGCCCCTAACTCCGCCCAGTTCCGCCCATTCTCCGCCCCATGGC
TGACTAATTTTTTTTATTTATGCAGAGGCCGAGGCCGCCTCTGCCTCTGAGCTATTCCAGAAGTAGTGAG
GAGGCTTTTTTGGAGGCCTAGGCTTTTGCAAAAAGCTCCCGGGAGCTTGTATATCCATTTTCGGATCTGA
TCAGCACGTGTTGACAATTAATCATCGGCATAGTATATCGGCATAGTATAATACGACAAGGTGAGGAACT
AAACCATGACCGAGTACAAGCCCACGGTGCGCCTCGCCACCCGCGACGACGTCCCCAGGGCCGTACGCAC
CCTCGCCGCCGCGTTCGCCGACTACCCCGCCACGCGCCACACCGTCGATCCGGACCGCCACATCGAGCGG
GTCACCGAGCTGCAAGAACTCTTCCTCACGCGCGTCGGGCTCGACATCGGCAAGGTGTGGGTCGCGGACG
ACGGCGCCGCGGTGGCGGTCTGGACCACGCCGGAGAGCGTCGAAGCGGGGGCGGTGTTCGCCGAGATCGG
CCCGCGCATGGCCGAGTTGAGCGGTTCCCGGCTGGCCGCGCAGCAACAGATGGAAGGCCTCCTGGCGCCG
CACCGGCCCAAGGAGCCCGCGTGGTTCCTGGCCACCGTCGGCGTCTCGCCCGACCACCAGGGCAAGGGTC
TGGGCAGCGCCGTCGTGCTCCCCGGAGTGGAGGCGGCCGAGCGCGCCGGGGTGCCCGCCTTCCTGGAGAC
ATCCGCGCCCCGCAACCTCCCCTTCTACGAGCGGCTCGGCTTCACCGTCACCGCCGACGTCGAGGTGCCC
GAAGGACCGCGCACCTGGTGCATGACCCGCAAGCCCGGTGCCTGACACGTGCTACGAGATTTCGATTCCA
CCGCCGCCTTCTATGAAAGGTTGGGCTTCGGAATCGTTTTCCGGGACGCCGGCTGGATGATCCTCCAGCG
CGGGGATCTCATGCTGGAGTTCTTCGCCCACCCCAACTTGTTTATTGCAGCTTATAATGGTTACAAATAA
AGCAATAGCATCACAAATTTCACAAATAAAGCATTTTTTTCACTGCATTCTAGTTGTGGTTTGTCCAAAC
TCATCAATGTATCTTATCATGTCTGTATACCGTCGACCTCTAGCTAGAGCTTGGCGTAATCATGGTCATT
ACCAATGCTTAATCAGTGAGGCACCTATCTCAGCGATCTGTCTATTTCGTTCATCCATAGTTGCCTGACT
CCCCGTCGTGTAGATAACTACGATACGGGAGGGCTTACCATCTGGCCCCAGCGCTGCGATGATACCGCGA
GAACCACGCTCACCGGCTCCGGATTTATCAGCAATAAACCAGCCAGCCGGAAGGGCCGAGCGCAGAAGTG
GTCCTGCAACTTTATCCGCCTCCATCCAGTCTATTAATTGTTGCCGGGAAGCTAGAGTAAGTAGTTCGCC
AGTTAATAGTTTGCGCAACGTTGTTGCCATCGCTACAGGCATCGTGGTGTCACGCTCGTCGTTTGGTATG
GCTTCATTCAGCTCCGGTTCCCAACGATCAAGGCGAGTTACATGATCCCCCATGTTGTGCAAAAAAGCGG
TTAGCTCCTTCGGTCCTCCGATCGTTGTCAGAAGTAAGTTGGCCGCAGTGTTATCACTCATGGTTATGGC
AGCACTGCATAATTCTCTTACTGTCATGCCATCCGTAAGATGCTTTTCTGTGACTGGTGAGTACTCAACC
AAGTCATTCTGAGAATAGTGTATGCGGCGACCGAGTTGCTCTTGCCCGGCGTCAATACGGGATAATACCG
CGCCACATAGCAGAACTTTAAAAGTGCTCATCATTGGAAAACGTTCTTCGGGGCGAAAACTCTCAAGGAT
CTTACCGCTGTTGAGATCCAGTTCGATGTAACCCACTCGTGCACCCAACTGATCTTCAGCATCTTTTACT
TTCACCAGCGTTTCTGGGTGAGCAAAAACAGGAAGGCAAAATGCCGCAAAAAAGGGAATAAGGGCGACAC
GGAAATGTTGAATACTCATATTCTTCCTT
