>Addgene plasmid #157492 | pD649-HAsp-LRRN2-COMP5AP-AviTag-9xHis | depositor partial sequence | sequence record 304094 | insert (extracellular domain)
GCTGTTCCTGTTGTTCCTTGGCATGTGCCCTGTCCTCCACAGTGCGCCTGTCAGATCAGACCCTGGTACA
CCCCTCGGAGCAGCTACAGAGAAGCCACCACCGTGGACTGCAACGACCTGTTTCTGACAGCCGTGCCTCC
TGCTCTGCCTGCCGGAACTCAAACACTGCTGCTGCAGAGCAACAGCATCGTGCGCGTGGACCAGTCTGAG
CTGGGCTATCTGGCCAATCTGACCGAGCTGGACCTGAGCCAGAACAGCTTTAGCGACGCCCGGGACTGCG
ATTTTCATGCCCTGCCTCAACTGCTGAGCCTGCACCTGGAAGAGAACCAGCTGACCCGGCTGGAAGATCA
CTCTTTTGCCGGACTGGCCAGCCTGCAAGAGCTGTACCTGAATCACAACCAGCTGTACCGGATCGCCCCT
AGAGCCTTTAGCGGCCTGAGCAACCTGCTGCGGCTGCATCTGAACAGCAATCTGCTGAGAGCCATCGACA
GCCGTTGGTTCGAGATGCTGCCCAACCTGGAAATCCTGATGATCGGCGGCAACAAGGTGGACGCCATCCT
GGACATGAACTTCAGACCCCTGGCCAACCTGAGAAGCCTGGTGCTGGCTGGCATGAACCTGAGAGAGATC
AGCGACTACGCCCTGGAAGGCCTGCAGAGCCTGGAAAGCCTGTCCTTCTACGACAATCAGCTGGCCAGAG
TGCCTCGGAGAGCACTGGAACAAGTGCCCGGCCTGAAGTTCCTGGATCTGAACAAGAATCCCCTGCAGAG
AGTCGGCCCTGGCGACTTCGCTAATATGCTGCACCTCAAAGAGCTGGGCCTGAACAACATGGAAGAACTG
GTGTCCATCGACAAGTTCGCCCTGGTCAATCTGCCCGAACTGACAAAGCTGGACATCACCAACAATCCCC
GGCTGAGCTTCATTCACCCCAGAGCCTTCCACCATCTGCCTCAGATGGAAACTCTGATGCTCAACAACAA
CGCCCTGAGCGCCCTGCACCAGCAGACAGTTGAGAGCCTGCCTAACCTGCAAGAAGTGGGCCTGCACGGC
AACCCCATCAGATGCGATTGCGTGATCAGATGGGCCAACGCCACAGGCACCAGAGTGCGGTTTATCGAGC
CTCAGAGCACCCTGTGTGCCGAGCCTCCAGATCTGCAGAGACTGCCAGTCAGAGAGGTGCCCTTCAGAGA
GATGACCGACCACTGCCTGCCTCTGATCAGCCCCAGATCTTTCCCACCTAGCCTGCAGGTTGCCAGCGGC
GAATCTATGGTGCTGCACTGTAGAGCCCTGGCCGAGCCTGAGCCTGAGATCTATTGGGTTACACCAGCCG
GCCTGAGACTGACACCAGCTCATGCTGGCAGACGGTACAGAGTGTACCCAGAGGGCACACTGGAACTGAG
AAGAGTGACAGCCGAGGAAGCCGGACTGTACACTTGCGTGGCCCAGAATCTTGTGGGCGCCGATACCAAG
ACCGTGTCCGTGGTTGTTGGCAGAGCACTGCTCCAGCCTGGCAGAGATGAAGGCCAGGGACTCGAGCTGA
GAGTGCAAGAGACACACCCCTACCACATCCTGCTGTCCTGGGTCACCCCTCCTAATACCGTGTCCACCAA
CCTGACCTGGTCTAGCGCCAGCTCTCTGAGAGGACAAGGCGCTACAGCTCTGGCTAGACTGCCTAGAGGC
ACCCACAGCTACAACATCACCAGACTGCTGCAGGCCACCGAGTACTGGGCTTGTCTGCAAGTGGCCTTCG
CCGATGCTCATACCCAGCTGGCTTGTGTGTGGGCCAGAACAAAAGAGGCCACCAGCTGTCATAGAGCCCT
CGGCGATAGACCCGGT
